Addgene plasmid #119874: pXPR_sgFLNB-SK4
Purpose: gRNA expression vector
Depositing lab: William Hahn. Depositing organization: Dana-Farber Cancer Institute. Publication: An alternative splicing switch in FLNB promotes the mesenchymal cell state in human breast cancer. Li J, Choi PS, Chaffer CL, Labella K, Hwang JH, Giacomelli AO, Kim JW, Ilic N, Doench JG, Ly SH, Dai C, Hagel K, Hong AL, Gjoerup O, Goel S, Ge JY, Root DE, Zhao JJ, Brooks AN, Weinberg RA, Hahn WC. Elife. 2018 Jul 30;7. pii: 37184. doi: 10.7554/eLife.37184. 37184 PubMed 30059005.
Backbone
  Vector backbone: pXRP_BRD003
  Backbone manufacturer: Broad Institute
  Vector type: Mammalian Expression, Lentiviral
  Selectable markers: Puromycin
Growth in bacteria
  Bacterial resistance: Ampicillin, 100 μg/mL
  Growth temperature: 37°C
  Growth strain: NEB Stable
  Copy number: High Copy
Gene/Insert
  Gene/Insert name: sgFLNB-SK4
  gRNA/shRNA sequence: TGACTTCCCCATCTGTGGCC
  Species: H. sapiens (human)
  GenBank ID: NM_001457
  Entrez Gene: FLNB (a.k.a. ABP-278, ABP-280, AOI, FH1, FLN-B, FLN1L, LRS1, SCT, TABP, TAP)
  Cloning method: Unknown
  Sequencing primers: 5′ LKO.1 5'
Terms and licenses: Academic/Nonprofit Terms; Industry Terms: Not Available to Industry
How to cite: pXPR_sgFLNB-SK4 was a gift from William Hahn (Addgene plasmid # 119874 ; http://n2t.net/addgene:119874 ; RRID:Addgene_119874)
