[The description below was written by a language model from this plasmid's Addgene catalogue record and pLannotate feature annotations shown in this document.]
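Description:
pXPR_sgFLNB-SK4 is a lentiviral guide RNA expression plasmid built on the Broad Institute pXPR_BRD003 backbone (spelled pXRP_BRD003 in the record) and carrying a single guide directed against human FLNB (filamin B). The 8.3 kb plasmid is propagated in E. coli through a high-copy ColE1/pUC-type origin with ampicillin selection from the bla gene. It also retains an f1 origin and remnants of a cloning-vector lac region flanked by T7 and T3 promoters. The viral portion follows a third-generation, self-inactivating design. An RSV promoter replaces the U3 region to drive a truncated HIV-1 5' LTR, followed by the Ψ packaging signal, a partial gag sequence, the Rev response element and a cPPT/CTS. A U3-deleted 3' LTR closes the transfer cassette, with an SV40 polyadenylation signal and SV40 origin downstream. Packaging functions must therefore be supplied in trans.

The payload consists of two expression units. A human U6 RNA polymerase III promoter transcribes the FLNB-targeting spacer, which sits in the short gap before the Streptococcus pyogenes Cas9 guide RNA scaffold. An EF-1α core promoter with its intron A drives puromycin N-acetyltransferase, followed by a WPRE to boost transcript stability and expression, so that transduced mammalian cells can be selected with puromycin. No Cas9 coding sequence is annotated, so the nuclease has to come from a separate construct or a Cas9-expressing cell line. The associated publication concerns an alternative splicing switch in FLNB linked to the mesenchymal state in breast cancer. The record does not state which part of the gene the guide targets, giving the purpose only as gRNA expression.
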