Features (pLannotate 1.2.2; 29 found; start..end, strand, type, name):
      1..241     +  promoter       U6 promoter: RNA polymerase III promoter for human U6 snRNA
    271..346     +  misc_RNA       gRNA scaffold: guide RNA scaffold for the Streptococcus pyogenes CRISPR/Cas9 system
    402..519     +  misc_feature   cPPT/CTS: central polypurine tract and central termination sequence of HIV-1
    585..651     +  CDS            small t antigen (fragment): SV40 (simian virus 40) small t antigen
    677..888     +  promoter       EF-1α core promoter: core promoter for human elongation factor EF-1α
    889..1827    +  intron         EF-1α intron A: intron upstream of the start codon of human EF-1α
   1849..2448    +  CDS            PuroR (fragment): puromycin N-acetyltransferase; pac from Streptomyces; confers resistance to puromycin
   2464..3052    +  misc_feature   WPRE: woodchuck hepatitis virus posttranscriptional regulatory element
   3103..3122    +  misc_feature   cPPT/CTS (fragment): central polypurine tract and central termination sequence of HIV-1
   3124..3357    +  LTR            3' LTR (ΔU3): self-inactivating 3' long terminal repeat (LTR) from HIV-1
   3435..3556    +  polyA_signal   SV40 poly(A) signal: SV40 polyadenylation signal
   3596..3731    +  rep_origin     SV40 ori: SV40 origin of replication
   3752..3770    -  promoter       T7 promoter: promoter for bacteriophage T7 RNA polymerase
   3778..3933    +  CDS            lacZα (fragment): LacZα fragment of β-galactosidase; lacZ fragment
   3938..4366    +  rep_origin     f1 ori (sequence partly withheld): f1 bacteriophage origin of replication; arrow indicates direction of (+) strand synthesis
   4419..4523    +  promoter       AmpR promoter: bla
   4524..5384    +  CDS            AmpR: β-lactamase; bla; confers resistance to ampicillin, carbenicillin, and related antibiotics
   5555..6143    +  rep_origin     ori: high-copy-number ColE1/pMB1/pBR322/pUC origin of replication
   6326..6418    +  CDS            lacI (fragment): lac repressor; lacI; The lac repressor binds to the lac operator to inhibit transcription in E. coli. This inhibition can be relieved by adding lactose or isopropyl-β-D-thiogalactopyranoside (IPTG).
   6431..6452    +  protein_bind   CAP binding site: CAP binding activates transcription in the presence of cAMP. E. coli catabolite activator protein
   6467..6497    +  promoter       lac promoter: promoter for the E. coli lac operon
   6505..6521    +  protein_bind   lac operator: The lac repressor binds to the lac operator to inhibit transcription in E. coli. This inhibition can be relieved by adding lactose or isopropyl-β-D-thiogalactopyranoside (IPTG). lac repressor encoded by lacI
   6566..6584    +  promoter       T3 promoter: promoter for bacteriophage T3 RNA polymerase
   6612..6838    +  promoter       RSV promoter: Rous sarcoma virus enhancer/promoter
   6839..7019    +  LTR            5' LTR (truncated): truncated 5' long terminal repeat (LTR) from HIV-1
   7066..7191    +  misc_feature   HIV-1 Ψ: packaging signal of human immunodeficiency virus type 1
   7175..7538    +  CDS            HIV-1 gag (fragment): gag protein from human immunodeficiency virus 1; gag
   7684..7917    +  misc_feature   RRE: The Rev response element (RRE) of HIV-1 allows for Rev-dependent mRNA export from the nucleus to the cytoplasm.
   8294..8320    +  CDS            Rev (fragment): human immunodeficiency virus 1 (HIV-1) Rev protein; rev; enhances nuclear export of unspliced and incompletely spliced viral mRNAs
>Addgene plasmid #119874 | pXPR_sgFLNB-SK4 | addgene full sequence | sequence record 231560 | Addgene NGS Result
GAGGGCCTATTTCCCATGATTCCTTCATATTTGCATATACGATACAAGGCTGTTAGAGAGATAATTAGAA
TTAATTTGACTGTAAACACAAAGATATTAGTACAAAATACGTGACGTAGAAAGTAATAATTTCTTGGGTA
GTTTGCAGTTTTAAAATTATGTTTTAAAATGGACTATCATATGCTTACCGTAACTTGAAAGTATTTCGAT
TTCTTGGCTTTATATATCTTGTGGAAAGGACGAAACACCGTGACTTCCCCATCTGTGGCCGTTTTAGAGC
TAGAAATAGCAAGTTAAAATAAGGCTAGTCCGTTATCAACTTGAAAAAGTGGCACCGAGTCGGTGCTTTT
TTAAGCTTGGCGTAACTAGATCTTGAGACAAATGGCAGTATTCATCCACAATTTTAAAAGAAAAGGGGGG
ATTGGGGGGTACAGTGCAGGGGAAAGAATAGTAGACATAATAGCAACAGACATACAAACTAAAGAATTAC
AAAAACAAATTACAAAAATTCAAAATTTTCGGGTTTATTACAGGGACAGCAGAGATCCACTTTGGCGCCG
GCTCGAGGGGGCCCGGGTGCAAAGATGGATAAAGTTTTAAACAGAGAGGAATCTTTGCAGCTAATGGACC
TTCTAGGTCTTGAAAGGAGTGGGAATTGGCTCCGGTGCCCGTCAGTGGGCAGAGCGCACATCGCCCACAG
TCCCCGAGAAGTTGGGGGGAGGGGTCGGCAATTGATCCGGTGCCTAGAGAAGGTGGCGCGGGGTAAACTG
GGAAAGTGATGTCGTGTACTGGCTCCGCCTTTTTCCCGAGGGTGGGGGAGAACCGTATATAAGTGCAGTA
GTCGCCGTGAACGTTCTTTTTCGCAACGGGTTTGCCGCCAGAACACAGGTAAGTGCCGTGTGTGGTTCCC
GCGGGCCTGGCCTCTTTACGGGTTATGGCCCTTGCGTGCCTTGAATTACTTCCACCTGGCTGCAGTACGT
GATTCTTGATCCCGAGCTTCGGGTTGGAAGTGGGTGGGAGAGTTCGAGGCCTTGCGCTTAAGGAGCCCCT
TCGCCTCGTGCTTGAGTTGAGGCCTGGCCTGGGCGCTGGGGCCGCCGCGTGCGAATCTGGTGGCACCTTC
GCGCCTGTCTCGCTGCTTTCGATAAGTCTCTAGCCATTTAAAATTTTTGATGACCTGCTGCGACGCTTTT
TTTCTGGCAAGATAGTCTTGTAAATGCGGGCCAAGATCTGCACACTGGTATTTCGGTTTTTGGGGCCGCG
GGCGGCGACGGGGCCCGTGCGTCCCAGCGCACATGTTCGGCGAGGCGGGGCCTGCGAGCGCGGCCACCGA
GAATCGGACGGGGGTAGTCTCAAGCTGGCCGGCCTGCTCTGGTGCCTGGCCTCGCGCCGCCGTGTATCGC
CCCGCCCTGGGCGGCAAGGCTGGCCCGGTCGGCACCAGTTGCGTGAGCGGAAAGATGGCCGCTTCCCGGC
CCTGCTGCAGGGAGCTCAAAATGGAGGACGCGGCGCTCGGGAGAGCGGGCGGGTGAGTCACCCACACAAA
GGAAAAGGGCCTTTCCGTCCTCAGCCGTCGCTTCATGTGACTCCACGGAGTACCGGGCGCCGTCCAGGCA
CCTCGATTAGTTCTCGAGCTTTTGGAGTACGTCGTCTTTAGGTTGGGGGGAGGGGTTTTATGCGATGGAG
TTTCCCCACACTGAGTGGGTGGAGACTGAAGTTAGGCCAGCTTGGCACTTGATGTAATTCTCCTTGGAAT
TTGCCCTTTTTGAGTTTGGATCTTGGTTCATTCTCAAGCCTCAGACAGTGGTTCAAAGTTTTTTTCTTCC
ATTTCAGGTGTCGTGACGTACGGCCACCATGACCGAGTACAAGCCCACGGTGCGCCTCGCCACCCGCGAC
GACGTCCCCAGGGCCGTACGCACCCTCGCCGCCGCGTTCGCCGACTACCCCGCCACGCGCCACACCGTCG
ATCCGGACCGCCACATCGAGCGGGTCACCGAGCTGCAAGAACTCTTCCTCACGCGCGTCGGGCTCGACAT
CGGCAAGGTGTGGGTCGCGGACGACGGCGCCGCCGTGGCGGTCTGGACCACGCCGGAGAGCGTCGAAGCG
GGGGCGGTGTTCGCCGAGATCGGCCCGCGCATGGCCGAGTTGAGCGGTTCCCGGCTGGCCGCGCAGCAAC
AGATGGAAGGCCTCCTGGCGCCGCACCGGCCCAAGGAGCCCGCGTGGTTCCTGGCCACCGTCGGAGTCTC
GCCCGACCACCAGGGCAAGGGTCTGGGCAGCGCCGTCGTGCTCCCCGGAGTGGAGGCGGCCGAGCGCGCC
GGGGTGCCCGCCTTCCTGGAGACCTCCGCGCCCCGCAACCTCCCCTTCTACGAGCGGCTCGGCTTCACCG
TCACCGCCGACGTCGAGGTGCCCGAAGGACCGCGCACCTGGTGCATGACCCGCAAGCCCGGTGCCTGAAC
GCGTTAAGTCGACAATCAACCTCTGGATTACAAAATTTGTGAAAGATTGACTGGTATTCTTAACTATGTT
GCTCCTTTTACGCTATGTGGATACGCTGCTTTAATGCCTTTGTATCATGCTATTGCTTCCCGTATGGCTT
TCATTTTCTCCTCCTTGTATAAATCCTGGTTGCTGTCTCTTTATGAGGAGTTGTGGCCCGTTGTCAGGCA
ACGTGGCGTGGTGTGCACTGTGTTTGCTGACGCAACCCCCACTGGTTGGGGCATTGCCACCACCTGTCAG
CTCCTTTCCGGGACTTTCGCTTTCCCCCTCCCTATTGCCACGGCGGAACTCATCGCCGCCTGCCTTGCCC
GCTGCTGGACAGGGGCTCGGCTGTTGGGCACTGACAATTCCGTGGTGTTGTCGGGGAAATCATCGTCCTT
TCCTTGGCTGCTCGCCTGTGTTGCCACCTGGATTCTGCGCGGGACGTCCTTCTGCTACGTCCCTTCGGCC
CTCAATCCAGCGGACCTTCCTTCCCGCGGCCTGCTGCCGGCTCTGCGGCCTCTTCCGCGTCTTCGCCTTC
GCCCTCAGACGAGTCGGATCTCCCTTTGGGCCGCCTCCCCGCGTCGACTTTAAGACCAATGACTTACAAG
GCAGCTGTAGATCTTAGCCACTTTTTAAAAGAAAAGGGGGGACTGGAAGGGCTAATTCACTCCCAACGAA
GACAAGATCTGCTTTTTGCTTGTACTGGGTCTCTCTGGTTAGACCAGATCTGAGCCTGGGAGCTCTCTGG
CTAACTAGGGAACCCACTGCTTAAGCCTCAATAAAGCTTGCCTTGAGTGCTTCAAGTAGTGTGTGCCCGT
CTGTTGTGTGACTCTGGTAACTAGAGATCCCTCAGACCCTTTTAGTCAGTGTGGAAAATCTCTAGCAGTA
CGTATAGTAGTTCATGTCATCTTATTATTCAGTATTTATAACTTGCAAAGAAATGAATATCAGAGAGTGA
GAGGAACTTGTTTATTGCAGCTTATAATGGTTACAAATAAAGCAATAGCATCACAAATTTCACAAATAAA
GCATTTTTTTCACTGCATTCTAGTTGTGGTTTGTCCAAACTCATCAATGTATCTTATCATGTCTGGCTCT
AGCTATCCCGCCCCTAACTCCGCCCATCCCGCCCCTAACTCCGCCCAGTTCCGCCCATTCTCCGCCCCAT
GGCTGACTAATTTTTTTTATTTATGCAGAGGCCGAGGCCGCCTCGGCCTCTGAGCTATTCCAGAAGTAGT
GAGGAGGCTTTTTTGGAGGCCTAGGGACGTACCCAATTCGCCCTATAGTGAGTCGTATTACGCGCGCTCA
CTGGCCGTCGTTTTACAACGTCGTGACTGGGAAAACCCTGGCGTTACCCAACTTAATCGCCTTGCAGCAC
ATCCCCCTTTCGCCAGCTGGCGTAATAGCGAAGAGGCCCGCACCGATCGCCCTTCCCAACAGTTGCGCAG
CCTGAATGGCGAATGGG
[124 nt withheld, positions 3938-4061]
C
[91 nt withheld, positions 4063-4153]
A
[49 nt withheld, positions 4155-4203]
CCTTTGACGTTGGAGTCCACGTTCTTT
[37 nt withheld, positions 4231-4267]
ACCCTATCTCGGTCTATTCTTTTGATTTATAAGGGATTTTGCCGATTTCGGCCTATTGGTTAAAAAATGA
GCTGATTTAACAAAAATTTAACGCGAATTTTAACAAAATATTAACGCTTACAATTTAGGTGGCACTTTTC
GGGGAAATGTGCGCGGAACCCCTATTTGTTTATTTTTCTAAATACATTCAAATATGTATCCGCTCATGAG
ACAATAACCCTGATAAATGCTTCAATAATATTGAAAAAGGAAGAGTATGAGTATTCAACATTTCCGTGTC
GCCCTTATTCCCTTTTTTGCGGCATTTTGCCTTCCTGTTTTTGCTCACCCAGAAACGCTGGTGAAAGTAA
AAGATGCTGAAGATCAGTTGGGTGCACGAGTGGGTTACATCGAACTGGATCTCAACAGCGGTAAGATCCT
TGAGAGTTTTCGCCCCGAAGAACGTTTTCCAATGATGAGCACTTTTAAAGTTCTGCTATGTGGCGCGGTA
TTATCCCGTATTGACGCCGGGCAAGAGCAACTCGGTCGCCGCATACACTATTCTCAGAATGACTTGGTTG
AGTACTCACCAGTCACAGAAAAGCATCTTACGGATGGCATGACAGTAAGAGAATTATGCAGTGCTGCCAT
AACCATGAGTGATAACACTGCGGCCAACTTACTTCTGACAACGATCGGAGGACCGAAGGAGCTAACCGCT
TTTTTGCACAACATGGGGGATCATGTAACTCGCCTTGATCGTTGGGAACCGGAGCTGAATGAAGCCATAC
CAAACGACGAGCGTGACACCACGATGCCTGTAGCAATGGCAACAACGTTGCGCAAACTATTAACTGGCGA
ACTACTTACTCTAGCTTCCCGGCAACAATTAATAGACTGGATGGAGGCGGATAAAGTTGCAGGACCACTT
CTGCGCTCGGCCCTTCCGGCTGGCTGGTTTATTGCTGATAAATCTGGAGCCGGTGAGCGTGGGTCTCGCG
GTATCATTGCAGCACTGGGGCCAGATGGTAAGCCCTCCCGTATCGTAGTTATCTACACGACGGGGAGTCA
GGCAACTATGGATGAACGAAATAGACAGATCGCTGAGATAGGTGCCTCACTGATTAAGCATTGGTAACTG
TCAGACCAAGTTTACTCATATATACTTTAGATTGATTTAAAACTTCATTTTTAATTTAAAAGGATCTAGG
TGAAGATCCTTTTTGATAATCTCATGACCAAAATCCCTTAACGTGAGTTTTCGTTCCACTGAGCGTCAGA
CCCCGTAGAAAAGATCAAAGGATCTTCTTGAGATCCTTTTTTTCTGCGCGTAATCTGCTGCTTGCAAACA
AAAAAACCACCGCTACCAGCGGTGGTTTGTTTGCCGGATCAAGAGCTACCAACTCTTTTTCCGAAGGTAA
CTGGCTTCAGCAGAGCGCAGATACCAAATACTGTTCTTCTAGTGTAGCCGTAGTTAGGCCACCACTTCAA
GAACTCTGTAGCACCGCCTACATACCTCGCTCTGCTAATCCTGTTACCAGTGGCTGCTGCCAGTGGCGAT
AAGTCGTGTCTTACCGGGTTGGACTCAAGACGATAGTTACCGGATAAGGCGCAGCGGTCGGGCTGAACGG
GGGGTTCGTGCACACAGCCCAGCTTGGAGCGAACGACCTACACCGAACTGAGATACCTACAGCGTGAGCT
ATGAGAAAGCGCCACGCTTCCCGAAGGGAGAAAGGCGGACAGGTATCCGGTAAGCGGCAGGGTCGGAACA
GGAGAGCGCACGAGGGAGCTTCCAGGGGGAAACGCCTGGTATCTTTATAGTCCTGTCGGGTTTCGCCACC
TCTGACTTGAGCGTCGATTTTTGTGATGCTCGTCAGGGGGGCGGAGCCTATGGAAAAACGCCAGCAACGC
GGCCTTTTTACGGTTCCTGGCCTTTTGCTGGCCTTTTGCTCACATGTTCTTTCCTGCGTTATCCCCTGAT
TCTGTGGATAACCGTATTACCGCCTTTGAGTGAGCTGATACCGCTCGCCGCAGCCGAACGACCGAGCGCA
GCGAGTCAGTGAGCGAGGAAGCGGAAGAGCGCCCAATACGCAAACCGCCTCTCCCCGCGCGTTGGCCGAT
TCATTAATGCAGCTGGCACGACAGGTTTCCCGACTGGAAAGCGGGCAGTGAGCGCAACGCAATTAATGTG
AGTTAGCTCACTCATTAGGCACCCCAGGCTTTACACTTTATGCTTCCGGCTCGTATGTTGTGTGGAATTG
TGAGCGGATAACAATTTCACACAGGAAACAGCTATGACCATGATTACGCCAAGCGCGCAATTAACCCTCA
CTAAAGGGAACAAAAGCTGGAGCTGCAAGCTTAATGTAGTCTTATGCAATACTCTTGTAGTCTTGCAACA
TGGTAACGATGAGTTAGCAACATGCCTTACAAGGAGAGAAAAAGCACCGTGCATGCCGATTGGTGGAAGT
AAGGTGGTACGATCGTGCCTTATTAGGAAGGCAACAGACGGGTCTGACATGGATTGGACGAACCACTGAA
TTGCCGCATTGCAGAGATATTGTATTTAAGTGCCTAGCTCGATACATAAACGGGTCTCTCTGGTTAGACC
AGATCTGAGCCTGGGAGCTCTCTGGCTAACTAGGGAACCCACTGCTTAAGCCTCAATAAAGCTTGCCTTG
AGTGCTTCAAGTAGTGTGTGCCCGTCTGTTGTGTGACTCTGGTAACTAGAGATCCCTCAGACCCTTTTAG
TCAGTGTGGAAAATCTCTAGCAGTGGCGCCCGAACAGGGACTTGAAAGCGAAAGGGAAACCAGAGGAGCT
CTCTCGACGCAGGACTCGGCTTGCTGAAGCGCGCACGGCAAGAGGCGAGGGGCGGCGACTGGTGAGTACG
CCAAAAATTTTGACTAGCGGAGGCTAGAAGGAGAGAGATGGGTGCGAGAGCGTCAGTATTAAGCGGGGGA
GAATTAGATCGCGATGGGAAAAAATTCGGTTAAGGCCAGGGGGAAAGAAAAAATATAAATTAAAACATAT
AGTATGGGCAAGCAGGGAGCTAGAACGATTCGCAGTTAATCCTGGCCTGTTAGAAACATCAGAAGGCTGT
AGACAAATACTGGGACAGCTACAACCATCCCTTCAGACAGGATCAGAAGAACTTAGATCATTATATAATA
CAGTAGCAACCCTCTATTGTGTGCATCAAAGGATAGAGATAAAAGACACCAAGGAAGCTTTAGACAAGAT
AGAGGAAGAGCAAAACAAAAGTAAGACCACCGCACAGCAAGCGGCCGCTGATCTTCAGACCTGGAGGAGG
AGATATGAGGGACAATTGGAGAAGTGAATTATATAAATATAAAGTAGTAAAAATTGAACCATTAGGAGTA
GCACCCACCAAGGCAAAGAGAAGAGTGGTGCAGAGAGAAAAAAGAGCAGTGGGAATAGGAGCTTTGTTCC
TTGGGTTCTTGGGAGCAGCAGGAAGCACTATGGGCGCAGCGTCAATGACGCTGACGGTACAGGCCAGACA
ATTATTGTCTGGTATAGTGCAGCAGCAGAACAATTTGCTGAGGGCTATTGAGGCGCAACAGCATCTGTTG
CAACTCACAGTCTGGGGCATCAAGCAGCTCCAGGCAAGAATCCTGGCTGTGGAAAGATACCTAAAGGATC
AACAGCTCCTGGGGATTTGGGGTTGCTCTGGAAAACTCATTTGCACCACTGCTGTGCCTTGGAATGCTAG
TTGGAGTAATAAATCTCTGGAACAGATTTGGAATCACACGACCTGGATGGAGTGGGACAGAGAAATTAAC
AATTACACAAGCTTAATACACTCCTTAATTGAAGAATCGCAAAACCAGCAAGAAAAGAATGAACAAGAAT
TATTGGAATTAGATAAATGGGCAAGTTTGTGGAATTGGTTTAACATAACAAATTGGCTGTGGTATATAAA
ATTATTCATAATGATAGTAGGAGGCTTGGTAGGTTTAAGAATAGTTTTTGCTGTACTTTCTATAGTGAAT
AGAGTTAGGCAGGGATATTCACCATTATCGTTTCAGACCCACCTCCCAACCCCGAGGGGACCCAGA
