>Addgene plasmid #119874 | pXPR_sgFLNB-SK4 | depositor partial sequence | sequence record 227303 | LKO.1 5'
NGAATTTCGATTTCTGGCTTTATATATCTTGTGGAAGGACGAAACACCGTGACTTCCCCATCTGTGGCCG
TTTTAGAGCTAGAAATAGCAAGTTAAAATAAGGCTAGTCCGTTATCAACTTGAAAAAGTGGCACCGAGTC
GGTGCTTTTTTAAGCTTGGCGTAACTAGATCTTGAGACAAATGGCAGTATTCATCCACAATTTTAAAAGA
AAAGGGGGGATTGGGGGGTACAGTGCAGGGGAAAGAATAGTAGACATAATAGCAACAGACATACAAACTA
AAGAATTACAAAAACAAATTACAAAAATTCAAAATTTTCGGGTTTATTACAGGGACAGCAGAGATCCACT
TTGGCGCCGGCTCGAGGGGGCCCGGGTGCAAAGATGGATAAAGTTTTAAACAGAGAGGAATCTTTGCAGC
TAATGGACCTTCTAGGTCTTGAAAGGAGTGGGAATTGGCTCCGGTGCCCGTCAGTGGGCAGAGCGCACAT
CGCCCACAGTCCCCGAGAAGTTGGGGGGAGGGGTCGGCAATTGATCCGGTGCCTAGAGAAGGTGGCGCGG
GGTAAACTGGGAAAGTGATGTCGTGTACTGGCTCCGCCTTTTTCCCGAGGGTGGGGGAGAACCGTATATA
AGTGCAGTAGTCGCCGTGAACGTTCTTTTTCGCAACGGGTTTGCCGCCAGAACACAGGTAAGTGCCGTGT
GTGGTTCCCGCGGGCCTGGCCTCTTTACGGGTTATGGCCCTTGCGTGCCTTGAATTACTTCCACCTGGCT
GCAGTACGTGATTCTTGATCCCGAGCTTCGGGTTGGAAGTGGGTGGGAGAGTTCGAGGCCTTGCGCTTAA
GGAGCCCCTTCGCCTCGTGCTTGGGTTGAGGCCTGGCCTGGGCGCTGGGGCCGCCGCGTGCGAATCTGGT
GGCACCTTCGCGCCTGTCTCGCTGCTTTCGATAAGTCTCTAGCCATTTAAAATTTTGATGACCTGCTGCG
ACGCTTTTTTTCTGGCAAGATAGTCTGTAAATGCGGGCCAAGATCTGCANCTGGTATTTCGTTTTTGGGC
CGCGGCGGCGACGGCCCGTGCGTTCCAGCCAAATGTCGCGAGGCGGCCTGCAAGCCGACCACCGAGAAAT
CGGACGGGGGTAGTCNCAAGCTGCGNCTGTCTGTNCATGACCTCGCCGCNNTTATCGCCCGCCTGGGCCA
AGCTGCCNGTACGACCTCGTACNAAGTGGCCGTCGNCGTGCTGCACGGACCNNATAGGTNN
